LOCUS       Exported 842 bp ds-DNA linear SYN 22-JUL-2021
DEFINITION  Localization: Golgi/Endoplasmic Reticulum, Excitation: 487,
            Emission: 509.
ACCESSION   .
VERSION     .
KEYWORDS    mEmerald-VSVG-16
SOURCE      synthetic DNA construct
  ORGANISM  synthetic DNA construct
REFERENCE   1 (bases 1 to 842)
  TITLE     Davidson mEmerald
REFERENCE   2 (bases 1 to 842)
  AUTHORS   .
  TITLE     Direct Submission
  JOURNAL   Exported Jul 22, 2021 from SnapGene Server 1.1.58
            http://www.snapgene.com
FEATURES             Location/Qualifiers
     source          1..842
                     /organism="synthetic DNA construct"
                     /mol_type="other DNA"
     polyA_signal    138..259
                     /label=SV40 poly(A) signal
                     /note="SV40 polyadenylation signal"
     primer_bind     complement(175..194)
                     /label=SV40pA-R
                     /note="SV40 polyA, reverse primer"
     primer_bind     229..248
                     /label=EBV-rev
                     /note="SV40 polyA terminator, reverse primer"
     rep_origin      complement(266..721)
                     /direction=LEFT
                     /label=f1 ori
                     /note="f1 bacteriophage origin of replication; arrow
                     indicates direction of (+) strand synthesis"
     primer_bind     complement(403..424)
                     /label=F1ori-F
                     /note="F1 origin, forward primer"
     primer_bind     615..634
                     /label=F1ori-R
                     /note="F1 origin, reverse primer"
ORIGIN
        1 cgagctgtac aagtaagcgg ccgcgactct agatcataat cagccatacc acatttgtag
       61 aggttttact tgctttaaaa aacctcccac acctccccct gaacctgaaa cataaaatga
      121 atgcaattgt tgttgttaac ttgtttattg cagcttataa tggttacaaa taaagcaata
      181 gcatcacaaa tttcacaaat aaagcatttt tttcactgca ttctagttgt ggtttgtcca
      241 aactcatcaa tgtatcttaa ggcgtaaatt gtaagcgtta atattttgtt aaaattcgcg
      301 ttaaattttt gttaaatcag ctcatttttt aaccaatagg ccgaaatcgg caaaatccct
      361 tataaatcaa aagaatagac cgagataggg tnnnnnnnnn nnnnnnnnnn nnnnnnnnnn
      421 nnnnnnnnaa agaacgtgga ctccaacgtc aaaggnnnnn nnnnnnnnnn nnnnnnnnnn
      481 nnnnnnnnnn nnnnnnnnnn nnnntnnnnn nnnnnnnnnn nnnnnnnnnn nnnnnnnnnn
      541 nnnnnnnnnn nnnnnnnnnn nnnnnnnnnn nnnnnnnnnn nnnnnnnnnn nnnnnngnnn
      601 nnnnnnnnnn nnnnnnnnnn nnnnnnnnnn nnnnnnnnnn nnnnnnnnnn nnnnnnnnnn
      661 nnnnnnnnnn nnnnnnnnnn nnnnnnnnnn nnnnnnnnnn nnnnnnnnnn nnnnnnnnnn
      721 ncaggtggca cttttcgggg aaatgtgcgc ggaaccccta tttgtttatt tttctaaata
      781 cattcaaata tgtatccgct catgagacaa taaccctgat aaatgcttca ataatattga
      841 aa
//
