>Addgene plasmid #54307 | mEmerald-VSVG-16 | depositor partial sequence | sequence record 84440 | sequencing result 2
GGTTGGTTCAGTAGTTGGAAGAGCTCTATTGCCTCTTTTTTCTTTATCATAGGGTTAATCATTGGACTAT
TCTTGGTTCTCCGAGTTGGTATTTATCTTTGCATTAAATTAAAGCACACCAAGAAAAGACAGATTTATAC
AGACATAGAGATGAACCGACTTGGAAACAGAATTCTGCAGTCGACGGTACCGCGGGCCCGGGATCCACCG
GTCGCCACCATGGTGAGCAAGGGCGAGGAGCTGTTCACCGGGGTGGTGCCCATCCTGGTCGAGCTGGACG
GCGACGTAAACGGCCACAAGTTCAGCGTGTCCGGCGAGGGCGAGGGCGATGCCACCTACGGCAAGCTGAC
CCTGAAGTTCATCTGCACCACCGGCAAGCTGCCCGTGCCCTGGCCCACCCTCGTGACCACCTTGACCTAC
GGCGTGCAGTGCTTCGCCCGCTACCCCGACCACATGAAGCAGCACGACTTCTTCAAGTCCGCCATGCCCG
AAGGCTACGTCCAGGAGCGCACCATCTTCTTCAAGGACGACGGCAACTACAAGACCCGCGCCGAGGTGAA
GTTCGAGGGCGACACCCTGGTGAACCGCATCGAGCTGAAGGGCATCGACTTCAAGGAGGACGGCAACATC
CTGGGGCACAAGCTGGAGTACAACTACAACAGCCACAAGGTCTATATCACCGCCGACAAGCAGAAGAACG
GCATCAAGGTGAACTTCAAGACCCGCCACAACATCGAGGACGGCAGCGTGCAGCTCGCCGACCACTACCA
GCAGAACACCCCCATCGGCGACGGCCCCGTGCTGCTGCCCGACAACCACTACCTGAGCACCCAGTCCAAG
CTGAGCAAAGACCCCAACGAGAAGCGCGATCACATGGTCCTGCTGGAGTTCGTGACCGCCGCCGGGATCA
CTCTCGGCATGGACGAGCTGTACAAGTAAGCGGCCGCGACTCTAGATCATAATCAGCCATA
