>Addgene plasmid #54307 | mEmerald-VSVG-16 | addgene partial sequence | sequence record 91216 | CMV-F 5'-CGCAAATGGGCGGTAGGCGTG-3'
AGTGAACCGTCAGATCCGCTAGCGCTACCGGACTCAGATCTCGCCGCCACCATGAAGTGCCTTTTGTACT
TAGCTTTTTTATTCATCGGGGTGAATTGCAAGTTCACCATAGTTTTTCCACACAACCAAAAAGGAAACTG
GAAAAATGTTCCTTCCAATTACCATTATTGCCCGTCAAGCTCAGATTTAAATTGGCATAATGACTTAATA
GGCACAGCCTTACAAGTCAAAATGCCCAAGAGTCACAAGGCTATTCAAGCAGACGGTTGGATGTGTCATG
CTTCCAAATGGGTCACTACTTGTGATTTCCGCTGGTACGGACCGAAGTATATAACACATTCCATCCGATC
CTTCACTCCATCTGTAGAACAATGCAAGGAAAGCATTGAACAAACGAAACAAGGAACTTGGCTGAATCCA
GGCTTCCCTCCTCAAAGTTGTGGATATGCAACTGTGACGGATGCTGAAGCAGCGATTGTCCAGGTGACTC
CTCACCATGTGCTTGTTGATGAATACACAGGAGAATGGGTTGATTCACAGTTCATCAACGGAAAATGCAG
CAATGACATATGCCCCACTGTCCATAACTCCACAACCTGGCATTCCGACTATAAGGTCAAAGGGCTATGT
GATTCTAACCTCATTTCCATGGACATCACCTCCTTCTCAGAGGACGGAGGGCTATCATCCCTAGGAAAGG
AGGGCACAGGGTTCAGAAGTAACTACTTTGCTTATGAAACCGGAGACAAGGCCTGCAAAATGCAGTACTG
CAAGCATTGGGGAGTCAGACTCCCATCAGGTGTCTGGTTCGAGATGGCTGATAAGGATCTCTTTGCTGCA
GCCAGATTCCCTGAATGCCCAGAAGGGTCAAGTATCTCTGCTCCATCTCAGACCTCAGTGGATGTAAGTC
TCATTCAGGA
