[The description below was written by a language model from this plasmid's Addgene catalogue record and the feature table of its GenBank file.]
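Description:
mEmerald-VSVG-16 is a mammalian expression plasmid that produces the vesicular stomatitis virus glycoprotein (VSV-G) fused to the green fluorescent protein mEmerald. It is built on an mEmerald backbone of about 4.75 kb (without the insert). The CMV promoter drives strong constitutive transcription of the fusion in mammalian cells, and an SV40 polyadenylation signal terminates the transcript. According to the record, the mEmerald tag is supplied by the backbone and sits at the C terminus of VSV-G, so the glycoprotein's N-terminal signal sequence remains free to direct entry into the secretory pathway. The plasmid is maintained at high copy in E. coli under kanamycin selection, and a neomycin resistance marker permits G418 selection of stably transfected mammalian cells. The cloning method is not recorded.

The construct serves as a fluorescent localization marker. The fusion labels the endoplasmic reticulum and Golgi apparatus, with excitation at 487 nm and emission at 509 nm, which makes it suitable for live or fixed cell imaging of these compartments and of membrane cargo passing through them. Repository sequencing found three amino acid differences in VSV-G relative to a reference sequence: R26Q, F204S and E210G. The record does not comment on their functional significance.

The available annotated sequence is only an 842 bp fragment, not the whole plasmid. It covers the SV40 poly(A) signal, an adjacent f1 bacteriophage origin (which allows single-stranded DNA production), and several standard sequencing primer sites. The promoter, the fusion coding region, the resistance cassette and the bacterial replication origin are therefore known only from the catalogue fields and are not confirmed by the feature table.
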