Addgene plasmid #54307: mEmerald-VSVG-16
Purpose: Localization: Golgi/Endoplasmic Reticulum, Excitation: 487, Emission: 509
Depositing lab: Michael Davidson.
Backbone
  Vector backbone: mEmerald
  Backbone size w/o insert (bp): 4750
  Vector type: Mammalian Expression
  Selectable markers: Neomycin (select with G418)
Growth in bacteria
  Bacterial resistance: Kanamycin, 50 μg/mL
  Growth temperature: 37°C
  Growth strain: DH5alpha
  Copy number: High Copy
Gene/Insert
  Gene/Insert name: VSVG (alt name: M11048.1)
  Promoter: CMV
  Tag / fusion protein: mEmerald (C terminal on backbone)
  Cloning method: Unknown
  Sequencing primers: 5′ CMV-F; 3′ SV40pA-R
Terms and licenses: Academic/Nonprofit Terms; Industry Terms
Depositor comments: Addgene sequencing results find R26Q, F204S, and E210G in vsv-G compared to reference sequence emb|CAM84176.1. Excitation = 487; Emission = 509. Localization data: Golgi/Endoplasmic Reticulum
How to cite: mEmerald-VSVG-16 was a gift from Michael Davidson (Addgene plasmid # 54307 ; http://n2t.net/addgene:54307 ; RRID:Addgene_54307)
